>Addgene plasmid #194690 | pAAV2_hSyn_NES-Caprola_06-mEGFP_WRPE-SV40 | addgene full sequence | sequence record 388359 | Addgene NGS Result
CCAGCTGCGCGCTCGCTCGCTCACTGAGGCCGCCCGGGCAAAGCCCGGGCGTCGGGCGACCTTTGGTCGC
CCGGCCTCAGTGAGCGAGCGAGCGCGCAGAGAGGGAGTGGCCAACTCCATCACTAGGGGTTCCTTGTAGT
TAATGATTAACCCGCCATGCTACTTATCTACGTAGCCATGCTCTAGGAAGATCTCTGCAGAGGGCCCTGC
GTATGAGTGCAAGTGGGTTTTAGGACCAGGATGAGGCGGGGTGGGGGTGCCTACCTGACGACCGACCCCG
ACCCACTGGACAAGCACCCAACCCCCATTCCCCAAATTGCGCATCCCCTATCAGAGAGGGGGAGGGGAAA
CAGGATGCGGCGAGGCGCGTGCGCACTGCCAGCTTCAGCACCGCGGACAGTGCCTTCGCCCCCGCCTGGC
GGCGCGCGCCACCGCCGCCTCAGCACTGAAGGCGCGCTGACGTCACTCGCCGGTCCCCCGCAAACTCCCC
TTCCCGGCCACCTTGGTCGCGTCCGCGCCGCCGCCGGCCCAGCCGGACCGCACCACGCGAGGCGCGAGAT
AGGGGGGCACGGGCGCGACCATCTGCGCTGCGGCGCCGGCGACTCAGCGCTGCCTCAGTCTGCGGTGGGC
AGCGGAGGAGTCGTGTCGTGCCTGAGAGCGCAGTCGAATTCAAGCTGCTAGCAAGGATCCACCCGCCACC
ATGCTGCAGAACGAGCTTGCTCTTAAGTTGGCTGGACTTGATATTAACAAGACTGGAGGTTCTGCCCGCG
AGACCTTCCAGGCCTTCCGCACCGGTTCTGACCAACTGACTGAAGAGCAGATCGCAGAATTTAAAGAGGC
TTTCTCCCTATTTGACAAGGACGGGGATGGGACAATAACAACCAAGGAGCTGGGGACGGTGATGCGGTCT
CTGGGGCAGAACCCCACAGAAGCAGAGCTGCAGGACATGATCAATGAAGTAGATGCCGACGGTGACGGCA
CAATCGACTTCCCTGAGTTCCTGACAATGATGGCAAGAAAAATGAAAGACACAGACAGTGAAGAAGAAAT
TAGAGAAGCGTTCCGTGTGTTTGATAAGGATGGCAATGGCTACATCAGTGCAGCAGAGCTTCGCCACGTG
ATGACAAACCTTGGAGAGAAGTTAACAGATGAAGAGGTTGATGAAATGATCAGGGAAGCAGACATCGATG
GGGATGGTCAGGTAAACTACGAAGAGTTTGTAGTGATGATGACAGCGAAGGAATTCCCTCCTCCTCCGCC
ACCGCCACCACCGCCGCCGCCGCCACCACCACCTCCTCCGCCTCCTCCACCACCACCGCCACCGCCTCCA
CCACCTGGCGGCAGCAGGGTCGACTCATCACGTCGTAAGTTCAATAAGACAGGTCACGCACTGAGAGCTA
TAGGTCGGCTGAGCTCACTCGAGGGCGGTTCTGACGTCGGCCGCAAGCTGATCATCGATCAGAACGTTTT
TATCGAGGGTACGCTGCCGATGGGTGTCGTCCGCCCGCTGACTGAAGTCGAGATGGACCATTACCGCGAG
CCGTTCCTGAATCCTGTTGACCGCGAGCCACTGTGGCGCTTCCCAAACGAGCTGCCAATCGCCGGTGAGC
CAGCGAACATCGTCGCGCTGGTCGAAGAATACATGGACTGGCTGCACCAGTCCCCTGTCCCGAAGCTGCT
GTTCTGGGGCACCCCAGGCGTTCTGATCCCACCGGCCGAAGCCGCTCGCCTGGCCAAAAGCCTGCCTAAC
TGCAAGGCTGTGGACATCGGCCCGGGTCTGAATCTGCTGCAAGAAGACAACCCGGACCTGATCGGCAGCG
AGATCGCGCGCTGGCTGTCTACTCTGGAGATTGGTGGCACCGGTGGCTCTGGCGGTACCGGTGGCTCTGG
CGGTTCTATCGGTACTGGCTTTCCATTCGACCCCCATTATGTGGAAGTCCTGGGCGAGCGCATGCACTAC
GTCGATGTTGGTCCGCGCGATGGCACCCCTGTGCTGTTCCTGCACGGTAACCCGACCTCCTCCTACGTGT
GGCGCAACATCATCCCACATGTTGCACCGACCCATCGCTGCATTGCTCCAGACCTGATCGGTATGGGCAA
ATCCGACAAACCAGACCTGGGTTATTTCTTCGACGACCACGTCCGCTTCATGGATGCCTTCATCGAAGCC
CTGGGTCTGGAAGAGGTCGTCCTGGTCATTCACGACTGGGGCTCCGCTCTGGGTTTCCACTGGGCCAAGC
GCAATCCAGAGCGCGTCAAAGGTATTGCATTTATGGAGTTCATCCGCCCTATCCCGACCTGGGACGAATG
GGGAGGTTCTATGGTGAGCAAGGGCGAGGAGCTGTTCACCGGGGTGGTGCCCATCCTGGTCGAGCTGGAC
GGCGACGTAAACGGCCACAAGTTCAGCGTGTCCGGCGAGGGCGAGGGCGATGCCACCTACGGCAAGCTGA
CCCTGAAGTTCATCTGCACCACCGGCAAGCTGCCCGTGCCCTGGCCCACCCTCGTGACCACCCTGACCTA
CGGCGTGCAGTGCTTCAGCCGCTACCCCGACCACATGAAGCAGCACGACTTCTTCAAGTCCGCCATGCCC
GAAGGCTACGTCCAGGAGCGCACCATCTTCTTCAAGGACGACGGCAACTACAAGACCCGCGCCGAGGTGA
AGTTCGAGGGCGACACCCTGGTGAACCGCATCGAGCTGAAGGGCATCGACTTCAAGGAGGACGGCAACAT
CCTGGGGCACAAGCTGGAGTACAACTACAACAGCCACAACGTCTATATCATGGCCGACAAGCAGAAGAAC
GGCATCAAGGTGAACTTCAAGATCCGCCACAACATCGAGGACGGCAGCGTGCAGCTCGCCGACCACTACC
AGCAGAACACCCCCATCGGCGACGGCCCCGTGCTGCTGCCCGACAACCACTACCTGAGCACCCAGTCCAA
ACTGAGCAAAGACCCCAACGAGAAGCGCGATCACATGGTCCTGCTGGAGTTCGTGACCGCCGCCGGGATC
ACTCTCGGCATGGACGAGCTGTACAAGTGAAAGCTTATCGATAATCAACCTCTGGATTACAAAATTTGTG
AAAGATTGACTGGTATTCTTAACTATGTTGCTCCTTTTACGCTATGTGGATACGCTGCTTTAATGCCTTT
GTATCATGCTATTGCTTCCCGTATGGCTTTCATTTTCTCCTCCTTGTATAAATCCTGGTTGCTGTCTCTT
TATGAGGAGTTGTGGCCCGTTGTCAGGCAACGTGGCGTGGTGTGCACTGTGTTTGCTGACGCAACCCCCA
CTGGTTGGGGCATTGCCACCACCTGTCAGCTCCTTTCCGGGACTTTCGCTTTCCCCCTCCCTATTGCCAC
GGCGGAACTCATCGCCGCCTGCCTTGCCCGCTGCTGGACAGGGGCTCGGCTGTTGGGCACTGACAATTCC
GTGGTGTTGTCGGGGAAATCATCGTCCTTTCCTTGGCTGCTCGCCTGTGTTGCCACCTGGATTCTGCGCG
GGACGTCCTTCTGCTACGTCCCTTCGGCCCTCAATCCAGCGGACCTTCCTTCCCGCGGCCTGCTGCCGGC
TCTGCGGCCTCTTCCGCGTCTTCGCCTTCGCCCTCAGACGAGTCGGATCTCCCTTTGGGCCGCCTCCCCG
CATCGATACCGTCGACCTCGACCCGGGCGGCCGCTTCGAGCAGACATGATAAGATACATTGATGAGTTTG
GACAAACCACAACTAGAATGCAGTGAAAAAAATGCTTTATTTGTGAAATTTGTGATGCTATTGCTTTATT
TGTAACCATTATAAGCTGCAATAAACAAGTTAACAACAACAATTGCATTCATTTTATGTTTCAGGTTCAG
GGGGAGATGTGGGAGGTTTTTTAAAGCAAGTAAAACCTCTACAAATGTGGTAAAATCGATAAGGATCTTC
CTAGAGCATGGCTACGTAGATAAGTAGCATGGCGGGTTAATCATTAACTACAAGGAACCCCTAGTGATGG
AGTTGGCCACTCCCTCTCTGCGCGCTCGCTCGCTCACTGAGGCCGGGCGACCAAAGGTCGCCCGACGCCC
GGGCTTTGCCCGGGCGGCCTCAGTGAGCGAGCGAGCGCGCAGCTGCATTAATGAATCGGCCAACGCGCGG
GGAGAGGCGGTTTGCGTATTGGGCGCTCTTCCGCTTCCTCGCTCACTGACTCGCTGCGCTCGGTCGTTCG
GCTGCGGCGAGCGGTATCAGCTCACTCAAAGGCGGTAATACGGTTATCCACAGAATCAGGGGATAACGCA
GGAAAGAACATGTGAGCAAAAGGCCAGCAAAAGGCCAGGAACCGTAAAAAGGCCGCGTTGCTGGCGTTTT
TCCATAGGCTCCGCCCCCCTGACGAGCATCACAAAAATCGACGCTCAAGTCAGAGGTGGCGAAACCCGAC
AGGACTATAAAGATACCAGGCGTTTCCCCCTGGAAGCTCCCTCGTGCGCTCTCCTGTTCCGACCCTGCCG
CTTACCGGATACCTGTCCGCCTTTCTCCCTTCGGGAAGCGTGGCGCTTTCTCATAGCTCACGCTGTAGGT
ATCTCAGTTCGGTGTAGGTCGTTCGCTCCAAGCTGGGCTGTGTGCACGAACCCCCCGTTCAGCCCGACCG
CTGCGCCTTATCCGGTAACTATCGTCTTGAGTCCAACCCGGTAAGACACGACTTATCGCCACTGGCAGCA
GCCACTGGTAACAGGATTAGCAGAGCGAGGTATGTAGGCGGTGCTACAGAGTTCTTGAAGTGGTGGCCTA
ACTACGGCTACACTAGAAGAACAGTATTTGGTATCTGCGCTCTGCTGAAGCCAGTTACCTTCGGAAAAAG
AGTTGGTAGCTCTTGATCCGGCAAACAAACCACCGCTGGTAGCGGTGGTTTTTTTGTTTGCAAGCAGCAG
ATTACGCGCAGAAAAAAAGGATCTCAAGAAGATCCTTTGATCTTTTCTACGGGGTCTGACGCTCAGTGGA
ACGAAAACTCACGTTAAGGGATTTTGGTCATGAGATTATCAAAAAGGATCTTCACCTAGATCCTTTTAAA
TTAAAAATGAAGTTTTAAATCAATCTAAAGTATATATGAGTAAACTTGGTCTGACAGTTACCAATGCTTA
ATCAGTGAGGCACCTATCTCAGCGATCTGTCTATTTCGTTCATCCATAGTTGCCTGACTCCCCGTCGTGT
AGATAACTACGATACGGGAGGGCTTACCATCTGGCCCCAGTGCTGCAATGATACCGCGAGACCCACGCTC
ACCGGCTCCAGATTTATCAGCAATAAACCAGCCAGCCGGAAGGGCCGAGCGCAGAAGTGGTCCTGCAACT
TTATCCGCCTCCATCCAGTCTATTAATTGTTGCCGGGAAGCTAGAGTAAGTAGTTCGCCAGTTAATAGTT
TGCGCAACGTTGTTGCCATTGCTACAGGCATCGTGGTGTCACGCTCGTCGTTTGGTATGGCTTCATTCAG
CTCCGGTTCCCAACGATCAAGGCGAGTTACATGATCCCCCATGTTGTGCAAAAAAGCGGTTAGCTCCTTC
GGTCCTCCGATCGTTGTCAGAAGTAAGTTGGCCGCAGTGTTATCACTCATGGTTATGGCAGCACTGCATA
ATTCTCTTACTGTCATGCCATCCGTAAGATGCTTTTCTGTGACTGGTGAGTACTCAACCAAGTCATTCTG
AGAATAGTGTATGCGGCGACCGAGTTGCTCTTGCCCGGCGTCAATACGGGATAATACCGCGCCACATAGC
AGAACTTTAAAAGTGCTCATCATTGGAAAACGTTCTTCGGGGCGAAAACTCTCAAGGATCTTACCGCTGT
TGAGATCCAGTTCGATGTAACCCACTCGTGCACCCAACTGATCTTCAGCATCTTTTACTTTCACCAGCGT
TTCTGGGTGAGCAAAAACAGGAAGGCAAAATGCCGCAAAAAAGGGAATAAGGGCGACACGGAAATGTTGA
ATACTCATACTCTTCCTTTTTCAATATTATTGAAGCATTTATCAGGGTTATTGTCTCATGAGCGGATACA
TATTTGAATGTATTTAGAAAAATAAACAAATAGGGGTTCCGCGCACATTTCCCCGAAAAGTGCCACCTAA
ATTGTAAGCGTTAATATTTTGTTAAAATTCGCGTTAAATTTTTGTTAAATCAGCTCATTTTTTAACCAAT
AGGCCGAAATCGGCAAAATCCCTTATAAATCAAAAGAATAGACCGAGATAGGGT
[37 nt withheld, positions 6215-6251]
AAAGAACGTGGACTCCAACGTCAAAGG
[49 nt withheld, positions 6279-6327]
T
[91 nt withheld, positions 6329-6419]
G
[124 nt withheld, positions 6421-6544]
CCCATTCGCCATTCAGGCTGCGCAACTGTTGGGAAGGGCGATCGGTGCGGGCCTCTTCGCTATTACG
Features (pLannotate 1.2.2; 19 found; start..end, strand, type, name):
      2..134     -  repeat_region  AAV2 ITR (fragment): inverted terminal repeat of adeno-associated virus serotype 2 inverted
    216..663     +  promoter       hSyn promoter: human synapsin I promoter; confers neuron-specific expression (Kügler et al., 2003)
    763..793     +  CDS            HaloTag® (fragment): modified bacterial dehalogenase that forms covalent bonds with chloroalkane derivatives
    798..1240    +  CDS            calmodulin (fragment): calcium-binding protein
   1349..1423    +  CDS            GCaMP2 (fragment): GCaMP2 is a basic (constitutively fluorescent) green fluorescent protein published in 2006, derived from Aequorea victoria.
   1433..1852    +  CDS            HaloTag® (fragment): modified bacterial dehalogenase that forms covalent bonds with chloroalkane derivatives
   1898..2311    +  CDS            HaloTag® (fragment): modified bacterial dehalogenase that forms covalent bonds with chloroalkane derivatives
   2321..3037    +  CDS            mEGFP: mEGFP is a basic (constitutively fluorescent) green fluorescent protein published in 2002, derived from Aequorea victoria. It has moderate acid sensitivity.
   3053..3641    +  misc_feature   WPRE: woodchuck hepatitis virus posttranscriptional regulatory element
   3642..3661    +  misc_feature   MCS (fragment): pBluescript multiple cloning site
   3690..3811    -  polyA_signal   SV40 poly(A) signal: SV40 polyadenylation signal
   3834..3902    -  CDS            large T antigen (fragment): large T antigen from SV40 (simian virus 40)
   3973..4106    +  repeat_region  AAV2 ITR: inverted terminal repeat of adeno-associated virus serotype 2 inverted
   4100..4156    -  CDS            lacI (fragment): lac repressor; lacI; The lac repressor binds to the lac operator to inhibit transcription in E. coli. This inhibition can be relieved by adding lactose or isopropyl-β-D-thiogalactopyranoside (IPTG).
   4339..4927    -  rep_origin     ori: high-copy-number ColE1/pMB1/pBR322/pUC origin of replication
   5098..5958    -  CDS            AmpR: β-lactamase; bla; confers resistance to ampicillin, carbenicillin, and related antibiotics
   5959..6063    -  promoter       AmpR promoter: bla
   6116..6544    -  rep_origin     f1 ori (sequence partly withheld): f1 bacteriophage origin of replication; arrow indicates direction of (+) strand synthesis
   6549..7       -  CDS            lacZα (fragment) (across the origin): LacZα fragment of β-galactosidase; lacZ fragment
