[The description below was written by a language model from this plasmid's Addgene catalogue record and pLannotate feature annotations shown in this document.]
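Description:
pAAV2_hSyn_NES-Caprola_06-mEGFP_WRPE-SV40 is an AAV transfer plasmid built on a pAAV2 backbone for producing recombinant adeno-associated virus that expresses a chemigenetic calcium recorder in neurons. The sequenced plasmid is about 6.6 kb. It is propagated in E. coli through a high-copy ColE1/pUC-type origin with ampicillin selection (AmpR under its own bla promoter), and it also carries an f1 phage origin plus short lacZα and lacI remnants from the parental cloning vector. The record lists a recombination-deficient growth strain, which fits the usual need to keep the repeat-rich ITRs intact.

The expression cassette lies between two AAV2 inverted terminal repeats, which define the segment that is replicated and packaged into viral particles. The human synapsin I promoter restricts expression to neurons and drives a synthetic open reading frame of roughly 2.3 kb encoding Caprola_06 fused at its C terminus to monomeric EGFP. The feature table shows the recorder as a mosaic of HaloTag fragments interrupted by calmodulin and a short GCaMP2-like segment, most plausibly the calmodulin-binding peptide used in such sensors. This suggests a rearranged or split HaloTag whose ability to react with chloroalkane ligands is gated by calcium-dependent calmodulin binding. The plasmid name indicates an N-terminal nuclear export signal, although this is not annotated separately. mEGFP gives a constitutive readout of expression against which labeling can be compared. A WPRE boosts transcript stability and expression, and an SV40 polyadenylation signal terminates the transcript. The stated use is AAV-mediated neuronal expression, so that periods of calcium activity can be recorded as a lasting chemical label.
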