Addgene plasmid #194690: pAAV2_hSyn_NES-Caprola_06-mEGFP_WRPE-SV40
Purpose: hSyn1 driven expression of the calcium recorder Caprola_06 fused to mEGFP for neuronal expression through AAV transduction
Depositing lab: Kai Johnsson. Depositing organization: Max Planck Institute for Medical Research. Publication: Recording physiological history of cells with chemical labeling. Huppertz MC, Wilhelm J, Grenier V, Schneider MW, Falt T, Porzberg N, Hausmann D, Hoffmann DC, Hai L, Tarnawski M, Pino G, Slanchev K, Kolb I, Acuna C, Fenk LM, Baier H, Hiblot J, Johnsson K. Science. 2024 Feb 23;383(6685):890-897. doi: 10.1126/science.adg0812. Epub 2024 Feb 22. PubMed 38386755.
Backbone
  Vector backbone: pAAV2
  Backbone size w/o insert (bp): 4200
  Vector type: AAV
Growth in bacteria
  Bacterial resistance: Ampicillin, 100 μg/mL
  Growth temperature: 30°C
  Growth strain: NEB Stable
  Copy number: High Copy
Gene/Insert
  Gene/Insert name: Caprola_06-mEGFP
  Species: Synthetic
  Insert size (bp): 2340
  Promoter: hSyn1
  Tag / fusion protein: mEGFP (C terminal on insert)
  Cloning method: Gibson Cloning
Terms and licenses: Academic/Nonprofit Terms; Industry Terms: Not Available to Industry
How to cite: pAAV2_hSyn_NES-Caprola_06-mEGFP_WRPE-SV40 was a gift from Kai Johnsson (Addgene plasmid # 194690 ; http://n2t.net/addgene:194690 ; RRID:Addgene_194690)
